LOCUS       Exported 8792 bp ds-DNA circular SYN 12-MAY-2021
DEFINITION  Rfx Cas13d guide cloning lentiviral vector with constitutively
            expressed puromycin resistance 2A-tagged with tagBFP.
ACCESSION   .
VERSION     .
KEYWORDS    pSLQ5465_pHR_hU6-crScaffold_EF1a-PuroR-T2A-BFP
SOURCE      synthetic DNA construct
  ORGANISM  synthetic DNA construct
REFERENCE   1 (bases 1 to 8792)
  AUTHORS   Abbott TR, Dhamdhere G, Liu Y, Lin X, Goudy L, Zeng L, Chemparathy
            A, Chmura S, Heaton NS, Debs R, Pande T, Endy D, La Russa MF, Lewis
            DB, Qi LS
  TITLE     Development of CRISPR as an Antiviral Strategy to Combat SARS-CoV-2
            and Influenza.
  JOURNAL   Cell. 2020 May 14;181(4):865-876.e12. doi:
            10.1016/j.cell.2020.04.020. Epub 2020 Apr 29.
  PUBMED    32353252
REFERENCE   2 (bases 1 to 8792)
  AUTHORS   .
  TITLE     Direct Submission
  JOURNAL   Exported May 12, 2021 from SnapGene Server 1.1.58
            http://www.snapgene.com
FEATURES             Location/Qualifiers
     source          1..8792
                     /organism="synthetic DNA construct"
                     /mol_type="other DNA"
     primer_bind     complement(47..66)
                     /label=pRS-marker
                     /note="pRS vectors, use to sequence yeast selectable
                     marker"
     enhancer        238..617
                     /label=CMV enhancer
                     /note="human cytomegalovirus immediate early enhancer"
     promoter        619..817
                     /label=CMV promoter
                     /note="human cytomegalovirus (CMV) immediate early
                     promoter"
     primer_bind     772..792
                     /label=CMV-F
                     /note="Human CMV immediate early promoter, forward primer"
     LTR             835..1015
                     /label=5' LTR (truncated)
                     /note="truncated 5' long terminal repeat (LTR) from HIV-1"
     misc_feature    1062..1187
                     /label=HIV-1 Psi
                     /note="packaging signal of human immunodeficiency virus
                     type 1"
     misc_feature    1684..1917
                     /label=RRE
                     /note="The Rev response element (RRE) of HIV-1 allows for
                     Rev-dependent mRNA export from the nucleus to the
                     cytoplasm."
     CDS             2102..2146
                     /codon_start=1
                     /product="antigenic peptide corresponding to amino acids
                     655 to 669 of the HIV envelope protein gp41 (Lutje Hulsik
                     et al., 2013)"
                     /label=gp41 peptide
                     /note="recognized by the 2H10 single-chain llama nanobody"
                     /translation="KNEQELLELDKWASL"
     misc_feature    2444..2561
                     /label=cPPT/CTS
                     /note="central polypurine tract and central termination
                     sequence of HIV-1"
     promoter        2620..2860
                     /label=U6 promoter
                     /note="RNA polymerase III promoter for human U6 snRNA"
     primer_bind     2620..2640
                     /label=hU6-F
                     /note="Human U6 promoter, forward primer"
     primer_bind     2791..2810
                     /label=LKO.1 5'
                     /note="Human U6 promoter, forward primer"
     misc_RNA        2870..2905
                     /label=RfxCas13d DR36
                     /note="36-base direct repeat for an RfxCas13d pre-gRNA
                     (Konermann et al., 2018)"
     misc_RNA        2924..2959
                     /label=RfxCas13d DR36
                     /note="36-base direct repeat for an RfxCas13d pre-gRNA
                     (Konermann et al., 2018)"
     promoter        3014..4192
                     /label=EF-1-alpha promoter
                     /note="strong constitutive promoter for human elongation
                     factor EF-1-alpha"
     intron          3245..4183
                     /label=EF-1-alpha intron A
                     /note="intron upstream of the start codon of human
                     EF-1-alpha"
     primer_bind     4140..4160
                     /label=EF1a-F
                     /note="Human elongation factor-1a promoter, forward primer"
     primer_bind     complement(4211..4230)
                     /label=Puro-R
                     /note="Puromycin resistance gene, reverse primer. Also
                     called puro-variant-R"
     primer_bind     4707..4727
                     /label=Puro-F
                     /note="Puromycin resistance gene, forward primer"
     CDS             4817..4870
                     /codon_start=1
                     /product="2A peptide from Thosea asigna virus capsid
                     protein"
                     /label=T2A
                     /note="Eukaryotic ribosomes fail to insert a peptide bond
                     between the Gly and Pro residues, yielding separate
                     polypeptides."
                     /translation="EGRGSLLTCGDVEENPGP"
     protein_bind    5592..5625
                     /label=loxP
                     /bound_moiety="Cre recombinase"
                     /note="Cre-mediated recombination occurs in the 8-bp core
                     sequence (GCATACAT)."
     misc_feature    5681..6269
                     /label=WPRE
                     /note="woodchuck hepatitis virus posttranscriptional
                     regulatory element"
     primer_bind     complement(5734..5754)
                     /label=WPRE-R
                     /note="WPRE, reverse primer"
     CDS             complement(6152..6163)
                     /codon_start=1
                     /product="Factor Xa recognition and cleavage site"
                     /label=Factor Xa site
                     /translation="IEGR"
     primer_bind     complement(6272..6288)
                     /label=KS primer
                     /note="common sequencing primer, one of multiple similar
                     variants"
     primer_bind     complement(6273..6289)
                     /label=pBluescriptKS
                     /note="For pBluescript vector"
     LTR             6798..6978
                     /label=5' LTR (truncated)
                     /note="truncated 5' long terminal repeat (LTR) from HIV-1"
     rep_origin      complement(7040..7628)
                     /direction=LEFT
                     /label=ori
                     /note="high-copy-number ColE1/pMB1/pBR322/pUC origin of
                     replication"
     primer_bind     complement(7120..7139)
                     /label=pBR322ori-F
                     /note="pBR322 origin, forward primer"
     CDS             complement(7799..8659)
                     /codon_start=1
                     /gene="bla"
                     /product="beta-lactamase"
                     /label=AmpR
                     /note="confers resistance to ampicillin, carbenicillin, and
                     related antibiotics"
                     /translation="MSIQHFRVALIPFFAAFCLPVFAHPETLVKVKDAEDQLGARVGYI
                     ELDLNSGKILESFRPEERFPMMSTFKVLLCGAVLSRIDAGQEQLGRRIHYSQNDLVEYS
                     PVTEKHLTDGMTVRELCSAAITMSDNTAANLLLTTIGGPKELTAFLHNMGDHVTRLDRW
                     EPELNEAIPNDERDTTMPVAMATTLRKLLTGELLTLASRQQLIDWMEADKVAGPLLRSA
                     LPAGWFIADKSGAGERGSRGIIAALGPDGKPSRIVVIYTTGSQATMDERNRQIAEIGAS
                     LIKHW"
     primer_bind     8422..8441
                     /label=Amp-R
                     /note="Ampicillin resistance gene, reverse primer"
     promoter        complement(8660..8764)
                     /gene="bla"
                     /label=AmpR promoter
ORIGIN
        1 gtcgacggat cgggagatct cccgatcccc tatggtgcac tctcagtaca atctgctctg
       61 atgccgcata gttaagccag tatctgctcc ctgcttgtgt gttggaggtc gctgagtagt
      121 gcgcgagcaa aatttaagct acaacaaggc aaggcttgac cgacaattgc atgaagaatc
      181 tgcttagggt taggcgtttt gcgctgcttc gcgatgtacg ggccagatat acgcgttgac
      241 attgattatt gactagttat taatagtaat caattacggg gtcattagtt catagcccat
      301 atatggagtt ccgcgttaca taacttacgg taaatggccc gcctggctga ccgcccaacg
      361 acccccgccc attgacgtca ataatgacgt atgttcccat agtaacgcca atagggactt
      421 tccattgacg tcaatgggtg gagtatttac ggtaaactgc ccacttggca gtacatcaag
      481 tgtatcatat gccaagtacg ccccctattg acgtcaatga cggtaaatgg cccgcctggc
      541 attatgccca gtacatgacc ttatgggact ttcctacttg gcagtacatc tacgtattag
      601 tcatcgctat taccatggtg atgcggtttt ggcagtacat caatgggcgt ggatagcggt
      661 ttgactcacg gggatttcca agtctccacc ccattgacgt caatgggagt ttgttttggc
      721 accaaaatca acgggacttt ccaaaatgtc gtaacaactc cgccccattg acgcaaatgg
      781 gcggtaggcg tgtacggtgg gaggtctata taagcagcgc gttttgcctg tactgggtct
      841 ctctggttag accagatctg agcctgggag ctctctggct aactagggaa cccactgctt
      901 aagcctcaat aaagcttgcc ttgagtgctt caagtagtgt gtgcccgtct gttgtgtgac
      961 tctggtaact agagatccct cagacccttt tagtcagtgt ggaaaatctc tagcagtggc
     1021 gcccgaacag ggacttgaaa gcgaaaggga aaccagagga gctctctcga cgcaggactc
     1081 ggcttgctga agcgcgcacg gcaagaggcg aggggcggcg actggtgagt acgccaaaaa
     1141 ttttgactag cggaggctag aaggagagag atgggtgcga gagcgtcagt attaagcggg
     1201 ggagaattag atcgcgatgg gaaaaaattc ggttaaggcc agggggaaag aaaaaatata
     1261 aattaaaaca tatagtatgg gcaagcaggg agctagaacg attcgcagtt aatcctggcc
     1321 tgttagaaac atcagaaggc tgtagacaaa tactgggaca gctacaacca tcccttcaga
     1381 caggatcaga agaacttaga tcattatata atacagtagc aaccctctat tgtgtgcatc
     1441 aaaggataga gataaaagac accaaggaag ctttagacaa gatagaggaa gagcaaaaca
     1501 aaagtaagac caccgcacag caagcggccg gccgctgatc ttcagacctg gaggaggaga
     1561 tatgagggac aattggagaa gtgaattata taaatataaa gtagtaaaaa ttgaaccatt
     1621 aggagtagca cccaccaagg caaagagaag agtggtgcag agagaaaaaa gagcagtggg
     1681 aataggagct ttgttccttg ggttcttggg agcagcagga agcactatgg gcgcagcgtc
     1741 aatgacgctg acggtacagg ccagacaatt attgtctggt atagtgcagc agcagaacaa
     1801 tttgctgagg gctattgagg cgcaacagca tctgttgcaa ctcacagtct ggggcatcaa
     1861 gcagctccag gcaagaatcc tggctgtgga aagataccta aaggatcaac agctcctggg
     1921 gatttggggt tgctctggaa aactcatttg caccactgct gtgccttgga atgctagttg
     1981 gagtaataaa tctctggaac agatttggaa tcacacgacc tggatggagt gggacagaga
     2041 aattaacaat tacacaagct taatacactc cttaattgaa gaatcgcaaa accagcaaga
     2101 aaagaatgaa caagaattat tggaattaga taaatgggca agtttgtgga attggtttaa
     2161 cataacaaat tggctgtggt atataaaatt attcataatg atagtaggag gcttggtagg
     2221 tttaagaata gtttttgctg tactttctat agtgaataga gttaggcagg gatattcacc
     2281 attatcgttt cagacccacc tcccaacccc gaggggaccc gacaggcccg aaggaataga
     2341 agaagaaggt ggagagagag acagagacag atccattcga ttagtgaacg gatcggcact
     2401 gcgtgcgcca attctgcaga caaatggcag tattcatcca caattttaaa agaaaagggg
     2461 ggattggggg gtacagtgca ggggaaagaa tagtagacat aatagcaaca gacatacaaa
     2521 ctaaagaatt acaaaaacaa attacaaaaa ttcaaaattt tcgggtttat tacagggaca
     2581 gcagagatcc agtttggtta gtaccgggcc cgctctagag agggcctatt tcccatgatt
     2641 ccttcatatt tgcatatacg atacaaggct gttagagaga taattggaat taatttgact
     2701 gtaaacacaa agatattagt acaaaatacg tgacgtagaa agtaataatt tcttgggtag
     2761 tttgcagttt taaaattatg ttttaaaatg gactatcata tgcttaccgt aacttgaaag
     2821 tatttcgatt tcttggcttt atatatcttg tggaaaggac gaaacaccgc aagtaaaccc
     2881 ctaccaactg gtcggggttt gaaacgggtc ttcgagaaga cctcaagtaa acccctacca
     2941 actggtcggg gtttgaaact ttttttttca cctatgtatc gtatcaagta ctagaactcc
     3001 ccagtgggaa ttcggctccg gtgcccgtca gtgggcagag cgcacatcgc ccacagtccc
     3061 cgagaagttg gggggagggg tcggcaattg aaccggtgcc tagagaaggt ggcgcggggt
     3121 aaactgggaa agtgatgtcg tgtactggct ccgccttttt cccgagggtg ggggagaacc
     3181 gtatataagt gcagtagtcg ccgtgaacgt tctttttcgc aacgggtttg ccgccagaac
     3241 acaggtaagt gccgtgtgtg gttcccgcgg gcctggcctc tttacgggtt atggcccttg
     3301 cgtgccttga attacttcca cctggctgca gtacgtgatt cttgatcccg agcttcgggt
     3361 tggaagtggg tgggagagtt cgaggccttg cgcttaagga gccccttcgc ctcgtgcttg
     3421 agttgaggcc tggcctgggc gctggggccg ccgcgtgcga atctggtggc accttcgcgc
     3481 ctgtctcgct gctttcgata agtctctagc catttaaaat ttttgatgac ctgctgcgac
     3541 gctttttttc tggcaagata gtcttgtaaa tgcgggccaa gatctgcaca ctggtatttc
     3601 ggtttttggg gccgcgggcg gcgacggggc ccgtgcgtcc cagcgcacat gttcggcgag
     3661 gcggggcctg cgagcgcggc caccgagaat cggacggggg tagtctcaag ctggccggcc
     3721 tgctctggtg cctggcctcg cgccgccgtg tatcgccccg ccctgggcgg caaggctggc
     3781 ccggtcggca ccagttgcgt gagcggaaag atggccgctt cccggccctg ctgcagggag
     3841 ctcaaaatga aggacgcggc gctcgggaga gcgggcgggt gagtcaccca cacaaaggaa
     3901 aagggccttt ccgtcctcag ccgtcgcttc atgtgactcc acggagtacc gggcgccgtc
     3961 caggcacctc gattagttct cgagcttttg gagtacgtcg tctttaggtt ggggggaggg
     4021 gttttatgcg atggagtttc cccacactga gtgggtggag actgaagtta ggccagcttg
     4081 gcacttgatg taattctcct tggaatttgc cctttttgag tttggatctt ggttcattct
     4141 caagcctcag acagtggttc aaagtttttt tcttccattt caggtgtcgt gacgtacggc
     4201 caccatgagc atgaccgagt acaagcccac ggtgcgcctc gccacccgcg acgacgtccc
     4261 cagggctgta cgcaccctcg ccgccgcgtt cgccgactac cccgccacgc gccacaccgt
     4321 cgacccggac cgccacatcg agcgggtcac cgagctgcaa gaactcttcc tcacgcgcgt
     4381 cgggctcgac atcggcaagg tgtgggtcgc ggacgacggc gccgcggtgg cggtctggac
     4441 cacgccggag agcgtcgaag cgggggcggt gttcgccgag atcggcccgc gcatggccga
     4501 gttgagcggt tcccggctgg ccgcgcagca acagatggaa ggcctcctgg cgccgcaccg
     4561 gcccaaggag cccgcgtggt tcctggccac agtgggtgtg tcccctgatc accagggcaa
     4621 gggtctgggc agcgccgtcg tgctccccgg agtggaggcg gccgagcgcg ccggggtgcc
     4681 cgccttcctg gagacctccg cgccccgcaa cctccccttc tacgagcggc tcggcttcac
     4741 cgtcaccgcc gacgtcgagg tgcccgaagg accgcgcacc tggtgcatga cccgcaagcc
     4801 cggtgccgga tccggagagg gcagaggaag tctgctaaca tgcggtgacg tcgaggagaa
     4861 tcctggccca atgtccgaac tgattaaaga gaacatgcac atgaaacttt atatggaagg
     4921 tacggtcgac aaccaccatt tcaaatgtac ctccgaagga gagggcaaac cctacgaggg
     4981 cacccaaacg atgagaatta aagtagtaga aggtgggccg ctgccctttg cctttgacat
     5041 tctggcaact tcttttctct acgggagtaa aacttttatc aaccatacgc aaggcattcc
     5101 agacttcttt aagcagtcat ttcccgaggg gtttacttgg gagcgggtca caacatacga
     5161 ggacggcggc gtgctgaccg ctactcagga caccagcctg caagacgggt gtttgatcta
     5221 caatgtgaag attcgaggcg taaactttac ttcaaacggc ccagttatgc agaaaaaaac
     5281 cctcggctgg gaggctttta cagagactct ttacccagcc gacggtggtt tggaaggccg
     5341 aaacgacatg gcattgaaat tggttggcgg gagccacctt atagcgaata taaagacgac
     5401 ctatcggtct aaaaagcccg ccaaaaattt gaagatgcct ggtgtatatt acgtcgacta
     5461 taggcttgag agaataaaag aagctaacaa cgaaacctat gtggagcaac atgaggttgc
     5521 agttgcacgc tactgcgatc tgccgagcaa attggggcac aagctgaatt gatgtacagt
     5581 cgagggacct aataacttcg tatagcatac attatacgaa gttatacatg tttaagggtt
     5641 ccggttccac taggtacaat tcgatatcaa gcttatcgat aatcaacctc tggattacaa
     5701 aatttgtgaa agattgactg gtattcttaa ctatgttgct ccttttacgc tatgtggata
     5761 cgctgcttta atgcctttgt atcatgctat tgcttcccgt atggctttca ttttctcctc
     5821 cttgtataaa tcctggttgc tgtctcttta tgaggagttg tggcccgttg tcaggcaacg
     5881 tggcgtggtg tgcactgtgt ttgctgacgc aacccccact ggttggggca ttgccaccac
     5941 ctgtcagctc ctttccggga ctttcgcttt ccccctccct attgccacgg cggaactcat
     6001 cgccgcctgc cttgcccgct gctggacagg ggctcggctg ttgggcactg acaattccgt
     6061 ggtgttgtcg gggaaatcat cgtcctttcc ttggctgctc gcctgtgttg ccacctggat
     6121 tctgcgcggg acgtccttct gctacgtccc ttcggccctc aatccagcgg accttccttc
     6181 ccgcggcctg ctgccggctc tgcggcctct tccgcttctt cgccttcgcc ctcagacgag
     6241 tcggatctcc ctttgggccg cctccccgca tcgataccgt cgacctcgat cgagacctag
     6301 aaaaacatgg agcaatcaca agtagcaata cagcagctac caatgctgat tgtgcctggc
     6361 tagaagcaca agaggaggag gaggtgggtt ttccagtcac acctcaggta cctttaagac
     6421 caatgactta caaggcagct gtagatctta gccacttttt aaaagaaaag gggggactgg
     6481 aagggctaat tcactcccaa ccaagacaag atatccttga tctgtggatc taccacacac
     6541 aaggctactt ccctgattgg cagaactaca caccagggcc agggatcaga tatccactga
     6601 cctttggatg gtgctacaag ctagtaccag ttgagcaaga gaaggtagaa gaagccaatg
     6661 aaggagagaa cacccgcttg ttacaccctg tgagcctgca tgggatggat gacccggaga
     6721 gagaagtatt agagtggagg tttgacagcc gcctagcatt tcatcacatg gcccgagagc
     6781 tgcatccgga ctgtactggg tctctctggt tagaccagat ctgagcctgg gagctctctg
     6841 gctaactagg gaacccactg cttaagcctc aataaagctt gccttgagtg cttcaagtag
     6901 tgtgtgcccg tctgttgtgt gactctggta actagagatc cctcagaccc ttttagtcag
     6961 tgtggaaaat ctctagcagc atgtgagcaa aaggccagca aaaggccagg aaccgtaaaa
     7021 aggccgcgtt gctggcgttt ttccataggc tccgcccccc tgacgagcat cacaaaaatc
     7081 gacgctcaag tcagaggtgg cgaaacccga caggactata aagataccag gcgtttcccc
     7141 ctggaagctc cctcgtgcgc tctcctgttc cgaccctgcc gcttaccgga tacctgtccg
     7201 cctttctccc ttcgggaagc gtggcgcttt ctcatagctc acgctgtagg tatctcagtt
     7261 cggtgtaggt cgttcgctcc aagctgggct gtgtgcacga accccccgtt cagcccgacc
     7321 gctgcgcctt atccggtaac tatcgtcttg agtccaaccc ggtaagacac gacttatcgc
     7381 cactggcagc agccactggt aacaggatta gcagagcgag gtatgtaggc ggtgctacag
     7441 agttcttgaa gtggtggcct aactacggct acactagaag aacagtattt ggtatctgcg
     7501 ctctgctgaa gccagttacc ttcggaaaaa gagttggtag ctcttgatcc ggcaaacaaa
     7561 ccaccgctgg tagcggtggt ttttttgttt gcaagcagca gattacgcgc agaaaaaaag
     7621 gatctcaaga agatcctttg atcttttcta cggggtctga cgctcagtgg aacgaaaact
     7681 cacgttaagg gattttggtc atgagattat caaaaaggat cttcacctag atccttttaa
     7741 attaaaaatg aagttttaaa tcaatctaaa gtatatatga gtaaacttgg tctgacagtt
     7801 accaatgctt aatcagtgag gcacctatct cagcgatctg tctatttcgt tcatccatag
     7861 ttgcctgact ccccgtcgtg tagataacta cgatacggga gggcttacca tctggcccca
     7921 gtgctgcaat gataccgcga gacccacgct caccggctcc agatttatca gcaataaacc
     7981 agccagccgg aagggccgag cgcagaagtg gtcctgcaac tttatccgcc tccatccagt
     8041 ctattaattg ttgccgggaa gctagagtaa gtagttcgcc agttaatagt ttgcgcaacg
     8101 ttgttgccat tgctacaggc atcgtggtgt cacgctcgtc gtttggtatg gcttcattca
     8161 gctccggttc ccaacgatca aggcgagtta catgatcccc catgttgtgc aaaaaagcgg
     8221 ttagctcctt cggtcctccg atcgttgtca gaagtaagtt ggccgcagtg ttatcactca
     8281 tggttatggc agcactgcat aattctctta ctgtcatgcc atccgtaaga tgcttttctg
     8341 tgactggtga gtactcaacc aagtcattct gagaatagtg tatgcggcga ccgagttgct
     8401 cttgcccggc gtcaatacgg gataataccg cgccacatag cagaacttta aaagtgctca
     8461 tcattggaaa acgttcttcg gggcgaaaac tctcaaggat cttaccgctg ttgagatcca
     8521 gttcgatgta acccactcgt gcacccaact gatcttcagc atcttttact ttcaccagcg
     8581 tttctgggtg agcaaaaaca ggaaggcaaa atgccgcaaa aaagggaata agggcgacac
     8641 ggaaatgttg aatactcata ctcttccttt ttcaatatta ttgaagcatt tatcagggtt
     8701 attgtctcat gagcggatac atatttgaat gtatttagaa aaataaacaa ataggggttc
     8761 cgcgcacatt tccccgaaaa gtgccacctg ac
//
