[The description below was written by a language model from this plasmid's Addgene catalogue record and the feature table of its GenBank file.]
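Description:
pSLQ5465_pHR_hU6-crScaffold_EF1a-PuroR-T2A-BFP is an 8.8 kb HIV-1-based lentiviral transfer plasmid built on the pHR backbone and designed as a cloning vector for guide RNAs (crRNAs) of the RNA-targeting nuclease RfxCas13d. In bacteria it is maintained through a high-copy ColE1/pUC-type origin and an ampicillin resistance (bla) gene. The viral portion begins with a CMV enhancer/promoter fused to a truncated 5' LTR, which drives production of the genomic RNA in packaging cells. It continues with the Psi packaging signal, the RRE for Rev-dependent nuclear export, the cPPT/CTS and a WPRE to boost transcript expression, and it ends in a second truncated LTR. The depositor mutated BbsI sites in the WPRE and downstream sequence so that this enzyme can be used for guide cloning.

The payload consists of two expression units. A human U6 RNA polymerase III promoter drives a crRNA scaffold annotated as two 36-base RfxCas13d direct repeats flanking a short gap. According to the depositor, new guides are inserted by BbsI digestion and ligation of annealed oligos carrying the spacer; the vector as deposited has no targeting sequence. Downstream, the EF-1-alpha promoter with its first intron constitutively expresses puromycin resistance linked by a T2A ribosome-skipping peptide to tagBFP, so transduced mammalian cells can be both drug-selected and tracked by blue fluorescence. The feature table does not annotate the PuroR and BFP coding regions themselves, only the puromycin primers and T2A. A single loxP site lies after this cassette; its purpose is not stated. Cas13d itself is not encoded and must be supplied separately. The associated work used Cas13d as an antiviral strategy against SARS-CoV-2 and influenza.
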