Addgene plasmid #155307: pSLQ5465_pHR_hU6-crScaffold_EF1a-PuroR-T2A-BFP
Purpose: Rfx Cas13d guide cloning lentiviral vector with constitutively expressed puromycin resistance 2A-tagged with tagBFP
Depositing lab: Stanley Qi. Depositing organization: Stanford University. Publication: Development of CRISPR as an Antiviral Strategy to Combat SARS-CoV-2 and Influenza. Abbott TR, Dhamdhere G, Liu Y, Lin X, Goudy L, Zeng L, Chemparathy A, Chmura S, Heaton NS, Debs R, Pande T, Endy D, La Russa MF, Lewis DB, Qi LS. Cell. 2020 May 14;181(4):865-876.e12. doi: 10.1016/j.cell.2020.04.020. Epub 2020 Apr 29. PubMed 32353252.
Backbone
  Vector backbone: pHR
  Backbone size w/o insert (bp): 5827
  Total vector size (bp): 8792
  Modifications to backbone: Removed BbsI sites from WPRE and downstream by mutation.
  Vector type: Mammalian Expression, Lentiviral
  Selectable markers: Puromycin
Growth in bacteria
  Bacterial resistance: Ampicillin, 100 μg/mL
  Growth temperature: 37°C
  Growth strain: NEB Stable
  Copy number: High Copy
Gene/Insert
  Gene/Insert name: Rfx Cas13d CRISPR RNA puromycin resistance 2A-tagged BFP (alt names: Rfx Cas13d crRNA; PuroR)
  gRNA/shRNA sequence: n/a
  Species: Synthetic
  Promoter: hU6, EF1a
  Cloning method: Gibson Cloning
  Sequencing primers: 5′ GACTATCATATGCTTACCGT; 3′ CATAGCGTAAAAGGAGCAACA
Terms and licenses: Academic/Nonprofit Terms; Industry Terms: Not Available to Industry
Depositor comments: Clone new guides by digesting with BbsI, then annealing, ligating oligos containing the spacer of interest.
How to cite: pSLQ5465_pHR_hU6-crScaffold_EF1a-PuroR-T2A-BFP was a gift from Stanley Qi (Addgene plasmid # 155307 ; http://n2t.net/addgene:155307 ; RRID:Addgene_155307)
